>Addgene plasmid #11630 | pGEX2T merlin 1-590 | addgene partial sequence | sequence record 18363 | 11630 with pGEX5'
AATCGGATCTGGTTCCGCGTGGATCCATGGCCGGGGCCATCGCTTCCCGCATGAGCTTCAGCTCTCTCAA
GAGGAAGCAACCCAAGACGTTCACCGTGAGGATCGTCACCATGGACGCCGAGATGGAGTTCAATTGCGAG
ATGAAGTGGAAAGGGAAGGACCTCTTTGATTTGGTGTGCCGGACTCTGGGGCTCCGAGAAACCTGGTTCT
TTGGACTGCAGTACACAATCAAGGACACAGTGGCCTGGCTCAAAATGGACAAGAAGGTACTGGATCATGA
TGTTTCAAAGGAAGAACCAGTCACCTTTCACTTCTTGGCCAAATTTTATCCTGAGAATGCTGAAGAGGAG
CTGGTTCAGGAGATCACACAACATTTATTCTTCTTACAGGTAAAGAAGCAGATTTTAGATGAAAAGATCT
ACTGCCCTCCTGAGGCTTCTGTGCTCCTGGCTTCTTACGCCGTCCAGGCCAAGTATGGTGACTACGACCC
CAGTGTTCACAAGCGGGGATTTTTGGCCCAAGAGGAATTGCTTCCAAAAAGGGTAATAAATCTGTATCAG
ATGACTCCGGAAATGTGGGAGGAGAGAATTACTGCTTGGTACGCAGAGCACCGAGGCCGAGCCAGGGATG
AAGCTGAAATGGAATATCTGAAGATAGCTCAGGACCTGGAGATGTACGGTGTGAACTACTTTGCAATCCG
GAATAAAAAGGGCACAGAGCTGCTG
