[The description below was written by a language model from this plasmid's Addgene catalogue record.]
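Description:
pGEX2T merlin 1-590 is a bacterial expression plasmid built on the commercial pGEX2T backbone (about 4.95 kb without insert), designed to produce a glutathione S-transferase fusion protein in E. coli. It is maintained as a high-copy plasmid under ampicillin selection. No feature table accompanies the record, so the promoter, origin and other backbone elements are not explicitly listed. Vectors of the pGEX family generally drive expression from an IPTG-inducible tac promoter with a plasmid-borne lac repressor gene, and pGEX2T normally places a thrombin cleavage site between GST and the cloned protein, allowing the tag to be removed after purification.

The insert is a roughly 1.77 kb human NF2 coding sequence encoding merlin, the neurofibromatosis 2 tumour suppressor. The record annotates it as isoform 2, and the construct name indicates that it covers residues 1-590, which matches the insert size. It was introduced by restriction enzyme cloning, although the sites used are not stated, and it is fused in frame downstream of the backbone-encoded N-terminal GST tag.

The resulting GST-merlin fusion can be captured on glutathione resin, making the plasmid suitable for purifying recombinant merlin and for affinity pull-down or in vitro binding assays. The associated publication concerns interdomain interactions of merlin isoforms and how these affect intermolecular binding to NHE-RF, which suggests the construct was used to examine the intramolecular and partner-binding behaviour of isoform 2.
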