Addgene plasmid #11630: pGEX2T merlin 1-590
Depositing lab: Vijaya Ramesh. Depositing organization: Massachusetts General Hospital. Publication: Interdomain interaction of merlin isoforms and its influence on intermolecular binding to NHE-RF. Gonzalez-Agosti C, Wiederhold T, Herndon ME, Gusella J, Ramesh V. J Biol Chem. 1999 Nov 26. 274(48):34438-42. 10.1074/jbc.274.48.34438 PubMed 10567424.
Backbone
  Vector backbone: pGEX2T
  Backbone manufacturer: Amersham
  Backbone size w/o insert (bp): 4950
  Vector type: Bacterial Expression
Growth in bacteria
  Bacterial resistance: Ampicillin, 100 μg/mL
  Growth temperature: 37°C
  Growth strain: DH5alpha
  Copy number: High Copy
Gene/Insert
  Gene/Insert name: merlin (alt names: NF2; isoform 2)
  Species: H. sapiens (human)
  Insert size (bp): 1770
  Entrez Gene: NF2 (a.k.a. ACN, BANF, SCH, SWNV, merlin-1)
  Tag / fusion protein: GST (N terminal on backbone)
  Cloning method: Restriction Enzyme
  Sequencing primers: 5′ pGEX5'
Terms and licenses: Academic/Nonprofit Terms; Industry Terms: Not Available to Industry
How to cite: pGEX2T merlin 1-590 was a gift from Vijaya Ramesh (Addgene plasmid # 11630 ; http://n2t.net/addgene:11630 ; RRID:Addgene_11630)
